LOCUS       Exported 7328 bp ds-DNA circular SYN 19-JUN-2019
DEFINITION  synthetic circular DNA
ACCESSION   .
VERSION     .
KEYWORDS    A7 Tol2-lyz-EGFP-L10a
SOURCE      synthetic DNA construct
  ORGANISM  synthetic DNA construct
REFERENCE   1 (bases 1 to 7328)
  AUTHORS   .
  TITLE     Direct Submission
  JOURNAL   Exported Wednesday, Jun 19, 2019 from SnapGene Viewer 3.3.4
            http://www.snapgene.com
FEATURES             Location/Qualifiers
     source          1..7328
                     /organism="synthetic DNA construct"
                     /mol_type="other DNA"
     misc_feature    443..464
                     /note="Tol2-Rarm-443-Seq"
     misc_feature    561..724
                     /note="Tol2-right arm"
     misc_feature    561..710
                     /note="Tol2 mini R arm"
     misc_feature    complement(698..730)
                     /note="Tol2-Rarm-NHE-I"
     misc_feature    744..3112
                     /note="lyz promoter"
     misc_feature    3128..3870
                     /label=EGFP
     misc_feature    3884..4531
                     /label=L10a
     misc_feature    4534
                     /label=Untitled
     misc_feature    4676..4726
                     /note="SV40 Poly A"
     misc_feature    4866..4895
                     /note="Tol2-Larn-NotI"
     misc_feature    complement(4874..5089)
                     /note="Tol2-left arm"
     misc_feature    4890..5089
                     /note="Tol2 mini L arm"
     misc_feature    complement(5113..5133)
                     /note="Tol2-Larm-R-XbaI"
     misc_feature    5131..5153
                     /note="Tol2-Larm-F-XbaI"
     misc_feature    complement(5209..5231)
                     /note="Tol2-Larm-1130-Seq"
     misc_feature    6344..7204
                     /note="Ampr"
ORIGIN
        1 ccacctaaat tgtaagcgtt aatattttgt taaaattcgc gttaaatttt tgttaaatca
       61 gctcattttt taaccaatag gccgaaatcg gcaaaatccc ttataaatca aaagaataga
      121 ccgagatagg gtnnnnnnnn nnnnnnnnnn nnnnnnnnnn nnnnnnnnna aagaacgtgg
      181 actccaacgt caaaggnnnn nnnnnnnnnn nnnnnnnnnn nnnnnnnnnn nnnnnnnnnn
      241 nnnnntnnnn nnnnnnnnnn nnnnnnnnnn nnnnnnnnnn nnnnnnnnnn nnnnnnnnnn
      301 nnnnnnnnnn nnnnnnnnnn nnnnnnnnnn nnnnnnncac aatgacggct actacatggt
      361 gccattcctt cctctttata ggaatggaga ctacctcctg tccaacaagg ctcttggata
      421 cgagtacgcc tacctgttgg acccaggtca ttgcacaaca ccagaaatgc cctctgatct
      481 gcaaaagacg tgaatatctg ttcagacacc catatccact ctgttccaca caggtcagag
      541 gtttgtccag gagttcttga cagaggtgta aaaagtactc aaaaatttta ctcaagtgaa
      601 agtacaagta cttagggaaa attttactca attaaaagta aaagtatctg gctagaatct
      661 tacttgagta aaagtaaaaa agtactccat taaaattgta cttgagtatt aaggaagtaa
      721 aaggctagca agatctgctc gagagtttga cttgggttga ttatagcaaa tagtggaaca
      781 caaacagatt ttgaaatatt cttgcaaatt tatttattaa atccattcaa atattgtcat
      841 tttttgtact gtgtaattta tattgatttg ctcatacaat atttacattt cgcttaaaca
      901 atacactatt atttatattt aaaaatagct atatataaat caaatgtata gctctttttt
      961 acacaattaa tcaaagctaa aatatttgtc acacaaatac agtaagccac ttcacaatga
     1021 tatcttcaaa atctgtgctt gactgaatca tttcatttat tgttttgtaa ttcacattat
     1081 accttacgtt ctccaggcac agtttgaatt attgataaat gaagataata catctgattt
     1141 aattagtctc ctttgtttat aataacttta atctaatttg atagtaataa ttccagcaat
     1201 acatccatta caataaaaat cgctttttaa ttttgcacat tagtttgccg gtatttgttt
     1261 aaagtttcac catactttta aatcatgtgc tatttgaaaa gggctgttat gactggaatt
     1321 aaatgttttt ttttttatat cagtgtttta gattgaagta caatatttat aggtaaaatt
     1381 caccagcata tgcttaaaga tagccatgct ccaggtcctt gtgtccttct aaggtctgtt
     1441 tgtggtttaa gctgtttgtt gacacacgct tgtcttctcc atttttctgt gcagttattg
     1501 tcagtttatt gcacactggg ttgcattaag ctgcagtttt ttcacaacag ttttccacat
     1561 tgtaacagtc agtctccaaa ttattccatc agtcctcaaa tttagtcatt tgaggccatg
     1621 aaaacactta aaactacata aaggtagttt ggcattaggt tttagacttg ttcttgtttg
     1681 gcaatattgc aacctgtgta aaataatttg attctttttt tttttttttt ttttttaatt
     1741 ttcagaaaga aatggtccaa aaggagctat gtgaacattt atccatgtgt ttaatgtttt
     1801 tttttttatt attaaaccac ttctgactta acttttttta gttattctat tttgtgacga
     1861 gtctgaatgg ccaaagtact tttgaatcca aaatcttact agtaaaatgt taaatcttac
     1921 tagcagtgtt gggtataatt tgtaacaaag ttaaattcca tatctgctaa gtgaaaaagt
     1981 aaagtaagag attgctgtaa atatttaggt aatttgtttt attaatacaa tatagaaagt
     2041 aacaaaacac aatgtaaaaa aatcaataaa gaaagtaaat aataaaagta atgataaact
     2101 aatgatctaa acaaaattag taataaaatt tatacaattc agggagggta aagaatttca
     2161 cctaatagtc aaactctgta ttaaataata taaaatattt gttcttagtc tgaagaggag
     2221 actgtgagag aaagcttact ggttattaaa ttagaaaatt tgtaacttgc agattaaagc
     2281 tgtgtgcctt gcagattaaa ataatttaaa taatttaata aaggccatgt ttgagacaaa
     2341 tgtaaaaaca taataaatgt taagaatttc agatattgag attttacaat ttaaaaaaag
     2401 caataaagta atagcagaga cctacactct taaagtaaat tactcaacac tgcttactag
     2461 taacttttgg aatagttact agtatccatt gaacaaatac tagaatctaa ttaaattgtg
     2521 tgagtgtcca atgaaaagat tcttgtattt aaaacagtac cagtatctat atatgtacaa
     2581 aatttagtgc tagcaaaatg caaataaata ctactgcata taatggattg cattgtaaat
     2641 cgacttgcca taatacattt atttcctatt tttactttta acaaaaaata agttcactga
     2701 gtatttcatg tcattaaatc gcattaaacc tcttgcatgc tttatgtaca ctagtgcagt
     2761 tcgctaaatg accaccggtg tcactaataa cacgatcgtt tctgaattct gcattaaacg
     2821 ccatttatac gttgctctta ttagtaaaca atttctccat catgagctcg accagtattg
     2881 catatttcat cctcttaaat ccagagttgt ttcttttaat cactttctct tcatgataaa
     2941 agcagttttt ggttttcaga agtttacaac aaacccagtc agttattgcc tcagcaaaca
     3001 ctggagcaac tgcacacttg tgaaaagctt cttgcgacac aaacctttct ctggacttat
     3061 aaataaaggc attcagcagc tccaccatac acctccactg gtcttgataa agggtacccc
     3121 cgccaccatg gtgagcaagg gcgaggagct gttcaccggg gtggtgccca tcctggtcga
     3181 gctggacggc gacgtaaacg gccacaagtt cagcgtgtcc ggcgagggcg agggcgatgc
     3241 cacctacggc aagctgaccc tgaagttcat ctgcaccacc ggcaagctgc ccgtgccctg
     3301 gcccaccctc gtgaccaccc tgacctacgg cgtgcagtgc ttcagccgct accccgacca
     3361 catgaagcag cacgacttct tcaagtccgc catgcccgaa ggctacgtcc aggagcgcac
     3421 catcttcttc aaggacgacg gcaactacaa gacccgcgcc gaggtgaagt tcgagggcga
     3481 caccctggtg aaccgcatcg agctgaaggg catcgacttc aaggaggacg gcaacatcct
     3541 ggggcacaag ctggagtaca actacaacag ccacaacgtc tatatcatgg ccgacaagca
     3601 gaagaacggc atcaaggtga acttcaagat ccgccacaac atcgaggacg gcagcgtgca
     3661 gctcgccgac cactaccagc agaacacccc catcggcgac ggccccgtgc tgctgcccga
     3721 caaccactac ctgagcaccc agtccgccct gagcaaagac cccaacgaga agcgcgatca
     3781 catggtcctg ctggagttcg tgaccgccgc cgggatcact ctcggcatgg acgagctgta
     3841 caagtccggc cggactcaga tctcgagctc aagcttcgaa ttcnnnnnnn nnnnnnnnnn
     3901 nnnnnnnnnn nnnnnnnnnn nnnnnnnnnn nnnnnnnnnn nnnnnnnnnn nnnnnnnnnn
     3961 nnnnnnnnnn nnnnnnnnnn nnnnnnnnnn nnnnnnnnnn nnnnnnnnnn nnnnnnnnnn
     4021 nnnnnnnnnn nnnnnnnnnn nnnnnnnnnn nnnnnnnnnn nnnnnnnnnn nnnnnnnnnn
     4081 nnnnnnnnnn nnnnnnnnnn nnnnnnnnnn nnnnnnnnnn nnnnnnnnnn nnnnnnnnnn
     4141 nnnnnnnnnn nnnnnnnnnn nnnnnnnnnn nnnnnnnnnn nnnnnnnnnn nnnnnnnnnn
     4201 nnnnnnnnnn nnnnnnnnnn nnnnnnnnnn nnnnnnnnnn nnnnnnnnnn nnnnnnnnnn
     4261 nnnnnnnnnn nnnnnnnnnn nnnnnnnnnn nnnnnnnnnn nnnnnnnnnn nnnnnnnnnn
     4321 nnnnnnnnnn nnnnnnnnnn nnnnnnnnnn nnnnnnnnnn nnnnnnnnnn nnnnnnnnnn
     4381 nnnnnnnnnn nnnnnnnnnn nnnnnnnnnn nnnnnnnnnn nnnnnnnnnn nnnnnnnnnn
     4441 nnnnnnnnnn nnnnnnnnnn nnnnnnnnnn nnnnnnnnnn nnnnnnnnnn nnnnnnnnnn
     4501 nnnnnnnnnn nnnnnnnnnn nnnnnnnnnn ntagtctaga tcataatcag ccataccaca
     4561 tttgtagagg ttttacttgc tttaaaaaac ctcccacacc tccccctgaa cctgaaacat
     4621 aaaatgaatg caattgttgt tgttaacttg tttattgcag cttataatgg ttacaaataa
     4681 agcaatagca tcacaaattt cacaaataaa gcattttttt cactgcattc tagttgtggt
     4741 ttgtccaaac tcatcaatgt atcttaaggc gtaaattgta agcgttaata ttttgttaaa
     4801 attcgcgtta aatttttgtt aaatcagctc attttttaac caataggccg aaatcggcgg
     4861 atcctgcggc cgcaagggaa aatagaatga agtgatctcc aaaaaataag tactttttga
     4921 ctgtaaataa aattgtaagg agtaaaaagt actttttttt ctaaaaaaat gtaattaagt
     4981 aaaagtaaaa gtattgattt ttaattgtac tcaagtaaag taaaaatccc caaaaataat
     5041 acttaagtac agtaatcaag taaaattact caagtacttt acacctctgg ttcttgaccc
     5101 cctaccttca gcaagcccag cagatccact agatcttttg ttccctttag tgagggttaa
     5161 ttgcgcgctt ggcgtaatca tggtcatagc tgtttcctgt gtgaaattgt tatccgctca
     5221 caattccaca caacatacga gccggaagca taaagtgtaa agcctggggt gcctaatgag
     5281 tgagctaact cacattaatt gcgttgcgct cactgcccgc tttccagtcg ggaaacctgt
     5341 cgtgccagct gcattaatga atcggccaac gcgcggggag aggcggtttg cgtattgggc
     5401 gctcttccgc ttcctcgctc actgactcgc tgcgctcggt cgttcggctg cggcgagcgg
     5461 tatcagctca ctcaaaggcg gtaatacggt tatccacaga atcaggggat aacgcaggaa
     5521 agaacatgtg agcaaaaggc cagcaaaagg ccaggaaccg taaaaaggcc gcgttgctgg
     5581 cgtttttcca taggctccgc ccccctgacg agcatcacaa aaatcgacgc tcaagtcaga
     5641 ggtggcgaaa cccgacagga ctataaagat accaggcgtt tccccctgga agctccctcg
     5701 tgcgctctcc tgttccgacc ctgccgctta ccggatacct gtccgccttt ctcccttcgg
     5761 gaagcgtggc gctttctcat agctcacgct gtaggtatct cagttcggtg taggtcgttc
     5821 gctccaagct gggctgtgtg cacgaacccc ccgttcagcc cgaccgctgc gccttatccg
     5881 gtaactatcg tcttgagtcc aacccggtaa gacacgactt atcgccactg gcagcagcca
     5941 ctggtaacag gattagcaga gcgaggtatg taggcggtgc tacagagttc ttgaagtggt
     6001 ggcctaacta cggctacact agaaggacag tatttggtat ctgcgctctg ctgaagccag
     6061 ttaccttcgg aaaaagagtt ggtagctctt gatccggcaa acaaaccacc gctggtagcg
     6121 gtggtttttt tgtttgcaag cagcagatta cgcgcagaaa aaaaggatct caagaagatc
     6181 ctttgatctt ttctacgggg tctgacgctc agtggaacga aaactcacgt taagggattt
     6241 tggtcatgag attatcaaaa aggatcttca cctagatcct tttaaattaa aaatgaagtt
     6301 ttaaatcaat ctaaagtata tatgagtaaa cttggtctga cagttaccaa tgcttaatca
     6361 gtgaggcacc tatctcagcg atctgtctat ttcgttcatc catagttgcc tgactccccg
     6421 tcgtgtagat aactacgata cgggagggct taccatctgg ccccagtgct gcaatgatac
     6481 cgcgagaccc acgctcaccg gctccagatt tatcagcaat aaaccagcca gccggaaggg
     6541 ccgagcgcag aagtggtcct gcaactttat ccgcctccat ccagtctatt aattgttgcc
     6601 gggaagctag agtaagtagt tcgccagtta atagtttgcg caacgttgtt gccattgcta
     6661 caggcatcgt ggtgtcacgc tcgtcgtttg gtatggcttc attcagctcc ggttcccaac
     6721 gatcaaggcg agttacatga tcccccatgt tgtgcaaaaa agcggttagc tccttcggtc
     6781 ctccgatcgt tgtcagaagt aagttggccg cagtgttatc actcatggtt atggcagcac
     6841 tgcataattc tcttactgtc atgccatccg taagatgctt ttctgtgact ggtgagtact
     6901 caaccaagtc attctgagaa tagtgtatgc ggcgaccgag ttgctcttgc ccggcgtcaa
     6961 tacgggataa taccgcgcca catagcagaa ctttaaaagt gctcatcatt ggaaaacgtt
     7021 cttcggggcg aaaactctca aggatcttac cgctgttgag atccagttcg atgtaaccca
     7081 ctcgtgcacc caactgatct tcagcatctt ttactttcac cagcgtttct gggtgagcaa
     7141 aaacaggaag gcaaaatgcc gcaaaaaagg gaataagggc gacacggaaa tgttgaatac
     7201 tcatactctt cctttttcaa tattattgaa gcatttatca gggttattgt ctcatgagcg
     7261 gatacatatt tgaatgtatt tagaaaaata aacaaatagg ggttccgcgc acatttcccc
     7321 gaaaagtg
//
