>Addgene plasmid #128838 | Tg(lyz:EGFP-Mmu.Rpl10a) | addgene full sequence | sequence record 252467 | Addgene NGS Result
GCACACTGGGTTGCATTAAGCTGCAGTTTTTTCACAACAGTTTTCCACATTGTAACAGTCAGTCTCCAAA
TTATTCCATCAGTCCTCAAATTTAGTCATTTGAGGCCATGAAAACACTTAAAACTACATGAAGGTAGTTT
GGCATTAGGTTTTAGACTTGTTCTTGTTTGGCATATTGCAACCTGTGTAAAAATGATTTGATTTTTATTT
TTTTTTTTTTTTTTTCAGAAAGAAACGGTCCAAAAAGAGTTATGTGAACATTTATCCATGTGTTTAATGT
TTTTTAAATTAAAAAAAAACATTTTTATTAAACCACTTGTGACTAAACCTTTTTTAGTTATTCTATTTTG
TGACGAGTCTGAATGGCCAAAGTACTCTTGAATCCAAAATCTTTATAGTAAAATGTTTAATCTTACTTGC
AGTGTTGGGTATAATTTGTAACAAAGTTGAATTCCATATCTGCTGAGTGAAAAAGTAAAGTAAGAGATTG
CTGTAAATATTTAGGTTATTTATTTATTAATACAATATAGAAAGTAACAAAACACAATGTAAAAAATCAA
TAAAGAAAGTAAATATTAAAAGTAATGATAAACTAATGATGTAAACAATATTAGCAACAAAGTTTGTACA
ATTCAGGGAGGGTAAAGAATTTCACCTAATAGTCAAACTCTGTATTAAATAATATAAAATCTTTGTTCTT
AGTCTGAAGAGGAGACTGTGAGAGAAAGCTTACTGGTTGTTAAATTAGAAAATTTGTAACTTGCAGATTA
AAATGATTTAAATAATTTTATAAAGGCCATGTTTGAAACAAATGTAAAAACATAATAAATGTTAAGAATT
TCAGATATTGAGATTTTACAATTTAAAAAAAGCAATAAAGTAATAGCAGAGACCTACACTCTTAAAGTAA
ATTACCCAACTCTGCTTACTAGTAACTTTTGGAATAGTTACTAGTATCCATTGAACAAATACTAGAATCT
AATTAAATTGTGTGAGTGTCCAATGAAAAGATTCTTGTATTTAAAACAGTACCAGTATCTATATATGTAC
AAAATTTAGTGCTAGCAAAATGCAAATAAATACTACTGCATATAATGGATTGCATTGTAAATCGACTCGC
CATAATACATTTATTTCCTATTTTTACTTTTAACAAAAAATAAGTTCACTGAGTATTTCATGTCATTAAA
TCGCATTAAACCTCTTGCATGCTTTATGTACACTAGTGCAGTTCGCTAAATGACCACCGGTGTCACTAAT
AACACGATCGTTTCTGAATTCTGCATTAAACGCCATTTATACGTTGCTCTTATTAGTAAACAATTTCTCC
ATCATGAGCTCGACCAGTATTGCATATTTCATCCTCTTAAATCCAGAGTTGTTTCTTTTAATCACTTTCT
CTTCATGATAAAAGCAGTTTTTGGTTTTCAGAAGTTTACAACAAACCCAGTCAGTTATTGCCTCAGCAAA
CACTGGAGCAACTGCACACTTGTGAAAAGCTTCTTGCGAAACACAAACCTTTCTCTGGACTTATAAATAA
AGGCATTCAGCAGCTCCACCATACACCTCCACTGGTCTTGATAAAGCAGATATCAGCAGTGATACAGGTA
CCCGCCACCATGGTGAGCAAGGGCGAGGAGCTGTTCACCGGGGTGGTGCCCATCCTGGTCGAGCTGGACG
GCGACGTAAACGGCCACAAGTTCAGCGTGTCCGGCGAGGGCGAGGGCGATGCCACCTACGGCAAGCTGAC
CCTGAAGTTCATCTGCACCACCGGCAAGCTGCCCGTGCCCTGGCCCACCCTCGTGACCACCCTGACCTAC
GGCGTGCAGTGCTTCAGCCGCTACCCCGACCACATGAAGCAGCACGACTTCTTCAAGTCCGCCATGCCCG
AAGGCTACGTCCAGGAGCGCACCATCTTCTTCAAGGACGACGGCAACTACAAGACCCGCGCCGAGGTGAA
GTTCGAGGGCGACACCCTGGTGAACCGCATCGAGCTGAAGGGCATCGACTTCAAGGAGGACGGCAACATC
CTGGGGCACAAGCTGGAGTACAACTACAACAGCCACAACGTCTATATCATGGCCGACAAGCAGAAGAACG
GCATCAAGGTGAACTTCAAGATCCGCCACAACATCGAGGACGGCAGCGTGCAGCTCGCCGACCACTACCA
GCAGAACACCCCCATCGGCGACGGCCCCGTGCTGCTGCCCGACAACCACTACCTGAGCACCCAGTCCGCC
CTGAGCAAAGACCCCAACGAGAAGCGCGATCACATGGTCCTGCTGGAGTTCGTGACCGCCGCCGGGATCA
CTCTCGGCATGGACGAGCTGTACAAGTCCGGCCGGACTCAGATCTCGAGCTCAAGCTTCGAATTC
[648 nt withheld, positions 2376-3023]
TAGTCTAGATCATAATCAGCCATACCACATTTGTAGAGGTTTTACTTGCTTTAAAAAACCTCCCACACCT
CCCCCTGAACCTGAAACATAAAATGAATGCAATTGTTGTTGTTAACTTGTTTATTGCAGCTTATAATGGT
TACAAATAAAGCAATAGCATCACAAATTTCACAAATAAAGCATTTTTTTCACTGCATTCTAGTTGTGGTT
TGTCCAAACTCATCAATGTATCTTAAGGCGTAAATTGTAAGCGTTAATATTTTGTTAAAATTCGCGTTAA
ATTTTTGTTAAATCAGCTCATTTTTTAACCAATAGGCCGAAATCGGCGGATCCTGCGGCCGCAAGGGAAA
ATAGAATGAAGTGATCTCCAAAAAATAAGTACTTTTTGACTGTAAATAAAATTGTAAGGAGTAAAAAGTA
CTTTTTTTTCTAAAAAAATGTAATTAAGTAAAAGTAAAAGTATTGATTTTTAATTGTACTCAAGTAAAGT
AAAAATCCCCAAAAATAATACTTAAGTACAGTAATCAAGTAAAATTACTCAAGTACTTTACACCTCTGGT
TCTTGACCCCCTACCTTCAGCAAGCCCAGCAGATCCACTAGATCTTTTGTTCCCTTTAGTGAGGGTTAAT
TGCGCGCTTGGCGTAATCATGGTCATAGCTGTTTCCTGTGTGAAATTGTTATCCGCTCACAATTCCACAC
AACATACGAGCCGGAAGCATAAAGTGTAAAGCCTGGGGTGCCTAATGAGTGAGCTAACTCACATTAATTG
CGTTGCGCTCACTGCCCGCTTTCCAGTCGGGAAACCTGTCGTGCCAGCTGCATTAATGAATCGGCCAACG
CGCGGGGAGAGGCGGTTTGCGTATTGGGCGCTCTTCCGCTTCCTCGCTCACTGACTCGCTGCGCTCGGTC
GTTCGGCTGCGGCGAGCGGTATCAGCTCACTCAAAGGCGGTAATACGGTTATCCACAGAATCAGGGGATA
ACGCAGGAAAGAACATGTGAGCAAAAGGCCAGCAAAAGGCCAGGAACCGTAAAAAGGCCGCGTTGCTGGC
GTTTTTCCATAGGCTCCGCCCCCCTGACGAGCATCACAAAAATCGACGCTCAAGTCAGAGGTGGCGAAAC
CCGACAGGACTATAAAGATACCAGGCGTTTCCCCCTGGAAGCTCCCTCGTGCGCTCTCCTGTTCCGACCC
TGCCGCTTACCGGATACCTGTCCGCCTTTCTCCCTTCGGGAAGCGTGGCGCTTTCTCATAGCTCACGCTG
TAGGTATCTCAGTTCGGTGTAGGTCGTTCGCTCCAAGCTGGGCTGTGTGCACGAACCCCCCGTTCAGCCC
GACCGCTGCGCCTTATCCGGTAACTATCGTCTTGAGTCCAACCCGGTAAGACACGACTTATCGCCACTGG
CAGCAGCCACTGGTAACAGGATTAGCAGAGCGAGGTATGTAGGCGGTGCTACAGAGTTCTTGAAGTGGTG
GCCTAACTACGGCTACACTAGAAGAACAGTATTTGGTATCTGCGCTCTGCTGAAGCCAGTTACCTTCGGA
AAAAGAGTTGGTAGCTCTTGATCCGGCAAACAAACCACCGCTGGTAGCGGTGGTTTTTTTGTTTGCAAGC
AGCAGATTACGCGCAGAAAAAAAGGATCTCAAGAAGATCCTTTGATCTTTTCTACGGGGTCTGACGCTCA
GTGGAACGAAAACTCACGTTAAGGGATTTTGGTCATGAGATTATCAAAAAGGATCTTCACCTAGATCCTT
TTAAATTAAAAATGAAGTTTTAAATCAATCTAAAGTATATATGAGTAAACTTGGTCTGACAGTTACCAAT
GCTTAATCAGTGAGGCACCTATCTCAGCGATCTGTCTATTTCGTTCATCCATAGTTGCCTGACTCCCCGT
CGTGTAGATAACTACGATACGGGAGGGCTTACCATCTGGCCCCAGTGCTGCAATGATACCGCGAGACCCA
CGCTCACCGGCTCCAGATTTATCAGCAATAAACCAGCCAGCCGGAAGGGCCGAGCGCAGAAGTGGTCCTG
CAACTTTATCCGCCTCCATCCAGTCTATTAATTGTTGCCGGGAAGCTAGAGTAAGTAGTTCGCCAGTTAA
TAGTTTGCGCAACGTTGTTGCCATTGCTACAGGCATCGTGGTGTCACGCTCGTCGTTTGGTATGGCTTCA
TTCAGCTCCGGTTCCCAACGATCAAGGCGAGTTACATGATCCCCCATGTTGTGCAAAAAAGCGGTTAGCT
CCTTCGGTCCTCCGATCGTTGTCAGAAGTAAGTTGGCCGCAGTGTTATCACTCATGGTTATGGCAGCACT
GCATAATTCTCTTACTGTCATGCCATCCGTAAGATGCTTTTCTGTGACTGGTGAGTACTCAACCAAGTCA
TTCTGAGAATAGTGTATGCGGCGACCGAGTTGCTCTTGCCCGGCGTCAATACGGGATAATACCGCGCCAC
ATAGCAGAACTTTAAAAGTGCTCATCATTGGAAAACGTTCTTCGGGGCGAAAACTCTCAAGGATCTTACC
GCTGTTGAGATCCAGTTCGATGTAACCCACTCGTGCACCCAACTGATCTTCAGCATCTTTTACTTTCACC
AGCGTTTCTGGGTGAGCAAAAACAGGAAGGCAAAATGCCGCAAAAAAGGGAATAAGGGCGACACGGAAAT
GTTGAATACTCATACTCTTCCTTTTTCAATATTATTGAAGCATTTATCAGGGTTATTGTCTCATGAGCGG
ATACATATTTGAATGTATTTAGAAAAATAAACAAATAGGGGTTCCGCGCACATTTCCCCGAAAAGTGCCA
CCTAAATTGTAAGCGTTAATATTTTGTTAAAATTCGCGTTAAATTTTTGTTAAATCAGCTCATTTTTTAA
CCAATAGGCCGAAATCGGCAAAATCCCTTATAAATCAAAAGAATAGACCGAGATAGGGT
[37 nt withheld, positions 5953-5989]
AAAGAACGTGGACTCCAACGTCAAAGG
[49 nt withheld, positions 6017-6065]
T
[91 nt withheld, positions 6067-6157]
CACAATGACGGCTACTACATGGTGCCATTCCTTCCTCTTTATAGGAATGGAGACTACCTCCTGTCCAACA
ATGCTCTTGGATACGAGTACGCCTACCTGTTGGACCCAGGTCATTGCACAACACCAGAAATGCCCTCTGA
TCTGCAAAAGACGTGAATATCTGTTCAGACACCCATATCCACTCTGTTCCACACAGGTCAGAGGTTTGTC
CAGGAGTTCTTGACAGAGGTGTAAAAAGTACTCAAAAATTTTACTCAAGTGAAAGTACAAGTACTTAGGG
AAAATTTTACTCAATTAAAAGTAAAAGTATCTGGCTAGAATCTTACTTGAGTAAAAGTAAAAAAGTACTC
CATTAAAATTGTACTTGAGTATTAAGGAAGTAAAAGGCTAGCAAGATCTGCTCGAGATACATTTGATTAG
AAGAGTTTGACTTGGGTTGATTATAGCAAATAGTGGAACACAAACAGATTTTGAAATATTCTTGCAAATT
TATTTATTAAATCCATTCAAATATTGTCATTTTTTGTACTGTGTAATTTATATTGATTTGCTCATACAAT
ATTTACATTTCGCTTAAACAATACACTATTATTTATATTTAAAAATAGCTATATATAAATCAAATGTATA
GCTCTTTTTTACACAATTAATCAAAGCTAAAATATTTGTCACACAAATACAGTAAGCCACTTCACAATGA
TATCTTCAAAATCTGTGCTTGACTGAATCATTTCATTTATTGTTTTGTAATTCACATTATACCTTACGTT
CTCCAGGCACAGTTTGAATTGTTGATAAATGAAGATAATACATCTGATTTAATTAGTCTCCTTTGTTTAT
AATAACTTTAATCTAATTTGATAGTAATAATTCCAGCAATACATCCATTACAATAAAAATCGCTTTTTTA
TTTTGCACATTAGTTTGCCGGTATTTGTTTAAAGTTTCACCATACTTTTAAATCATGTGCTATTTGAAAA
GGGCTGTTATGACTGGAATTAAATGTTTTTTTTTATATCAGTGTTTTAGATTGAAGTACAATATTTATAG
GTAAAATTCACCAGCATATGCTTAAAGATAGCCATGCTCCAGGTCCTTGTGTCCTTCTAAGGTCTGTTTG
TGGTTTAAGCTGTTTGTTGACACACGCTTGTCTTCTCCATTTTTCTGTGAAGTTATTGTCAGTTTATT
Features (pLannotate 1.2.2; 16 found; start..end, strand, type, name):
   1620..2336    +  CDS            EGFP: EGFP is a basic (constitutively fluorescent) green fluorescent protein published in 1996, derived from Aequorea victoria. It is reported to be a rapidly-maturing weak dimer with moderate acid sensitivity.
   2342..2380    +  misc_feature   MCS (fragment) (sequence partly withheld): multiple cloning site
   2376..3023    +  CDS            RPL10A (sequence withheld): RL10A_HUMAN - Also known as NEDD6. Experimental evidence at protein level: Swiss-Prot protein existence level 1. Component of the large ribosomal subunit. From Homo sapiens (Human).
   3031..3114    +  CDS            large T antigen (fragment): large T antigen from SV40 (simian virus 40)
   3137..3258    +  polyA_signal   SV40 poly(A) signal: SV40 polyadenylation signal
   3265..3350    -  rep_origin     M13 ori (fragment): M13 bacteriophage origin of replication; arrow indicates direction of (+) strand synthesis
   3636..3654    -  promoter       T3 promoter: promoter for bacteriophage T3 RNA polymerase
   3699..3715    -  protein_bind   lac operator: The lac repressor binds to the lac operator to inhibit transcription in E. coli. This inhibition can be relieved by adding lactose or isopropyl-β-D-thiogalactopyranoside (IPTG). lac repressor encoded by lacI
   3723..3753    -  promoter       lac promoter: promoter for the E. coli lac operon
   3768..3789    -  protein_bind   CAP binding site: CAP binding activates transcription in the presence of cAMP. E. coli catabolite activator protein
   3802..3894    -  CDS            lacI (fragment): lac repressor; lacI; The lac repressor binds to the lac operator to inhibit transcription in E. coli. This inhibition can be relieved by adding lactose or isopropyl-β-D-thiogalactopyranoside (IPTG).
   4077..4665    -  rep_origin     ori: high-copy-number ColE1/pMB1/pBR322/pUC origin of replication
   4836..5696    -  CDS            AmpR: β-lactamase; bla; confers resistance to ampicillin, carbenicillin, and related antibiotics
   5697..5801    -  promoter       AmpR promoter: bla
   5827..6157    -  rep_origin     f1 ori (fragment) (sequence partly withheld): f1 bacteriophage origin of replication; arrow indicates direction of (+) strand synthesis
   6155..6382    +  CDS            tyr (fragment) (sequence partly withheld): TYRO_ORYLA - Also known as tyro. Experimental evidence at transcript level: Swiss-Prot protein existence level 2. This is a copper-containing oxidase that functions in the formation of pigments such as melanins and other polyphenolic compounds. From Oryzias latipes (Japanese rice fish) (Japanese killifish).
