[The description below was written by a language model from this plasmid's Addgene catalogue record, the feature table of its GenBank file and pLannotate feature annotations shown in this document.]
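Description:
Tg(lyz:EGFP-Mmu.Rpl10a) is a Tol2 transposon-based zebrafish expression plasmid of about 7.3 kb, built on a Tol2:mpeg-GFP backbone and designed for making transgenic fish that express a tagged ribosomal protein in neutrophils. In bacteria it is maintained through a high-copy ColE1/pUC-type origin and selected with ampicillin via the β-lactamase gene. Fragments of f1/M13 origins, lac regulatory elements and a T3 promoter are also detected and appear to be carry-over from the parental cloning vector. The short match to medaka tyrosinase probably reflects genomic sequence flanking the original Tol2 element, which was isolated from that locus, rather than a functional part.

The payload lies between the minimal Tol2 right and left arms, which allow Tol2 transposase to excise the cassette and integrate it into the zebrafish genome. Within the arms, a roughly 2.4 kb lyz (lysozyme) promoter drives an in-frame fusion of EGFP to the large ribosomal subunit protein L10a, followed by an SV40 polyadenylation signal. The construct name indicates a mouse Rpl10a sequence, although automated annotation matched it to the highly conserved human orthologue. The roughly 1.4 kb EGFP-L10a insert was cloned between KpnI and XbaI sites.

Because EGFP-L10a incorporates into ribosomes, the construct supports translating ribosome affinity purification (TRAP): anti-GFP pulldown recovers ribosome-bound mRNAs only from the lyz-expressing cells, which gives neutrophil-specific RNA from whole animals, and the fluorescence also marks those cells. The depositor's map and the sequenced record differ slightly in length and start coordinate but describe the same arrangement.
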