Addgene plasmid #128838: Tg(lyz:EGFP-Mmu.Rpl10a)
Purpose: RNA isolation from neutrophils via TRAP
Depositing lab: Anna Huttenlocher. Depositing organization: University of Wisconsin, Madison. Publication: Heat shock modulates neutrophil motility in zebrafish. Lam PY, Harvie EA, Huttenlocher A. PLoS One. 2013 Dec 19;8(12):e84436. doi: 10.1371/journal.pone.0084436. eCollection 2013. PubMed 24367659.
Backbone
  Vector backbone: Tol2:mpeg-GFP
  Total vector size (bp): 7328
  Vector type: zebrafish expression
Growth in bacteria
  Bacterial resistance: Ampicillin, 100 μg/mL
  Growth temperature: 37°C
  Growth strain: DH5alpha
  Copy number: Unknown
Gene/Insert
  Gene/Insert name: EGFP-L10a
  Insert size (bp): 1400
  Cloning method: Restriction Enzyme; 5′ cloning site kpnI (unknown if destroyed); 3′ cloning site xbaI (unknown if destroyed)
  Sequencing primers: 5′ gtgaaagtacaa; 3′ ccagaggtgtaa
Terms and licenses: Academic/Nonprofit Terms; Industry Terms: Not Available to Industry
How to cite: Tg(lyz:EGFP-Mmu.Rpl10a) was a gift from Anna Huttenlocher (Addgene plasmid # 128838 ; http://n2t.net/addgene:128838 ; RRID:Addgene_128838)
